Addgene plasmid #58988: pMIG-miR-125b-1
Purpose: MSCV based expression vector - co-expresses GFP and human miR-125b-1
Depositing lab: David Baltimore. Publication: Dual mechanisms by which miR-125b represses IRF4 to induce myeloid and B-cell leukemias. So AY, Sookram R, Chaudhuri AA, Minisandram A, Cheng D, Xie C, Lim EL, Flores YG, Jiang S, Kim JT, Keown C, Ramakrishnan P, Baltimore D. Blood. 2014 Aug 28;124(9):1502-12. doi: 10.1182/blood-2014-02-553842. Epub 2014 Jul 8. PubMed 25006123.
Backbone
  Vector backbone: MIG
  Vector type: Mammalian Expression, Retroviral
Growth in bacteria
  Bacterial resistance: Ampicillin, 100 μg/mL
  Growth temperature: 37°C
  Growth strain: DH5alpha
  Copy number: Unknown
Gene/Insert
  Gene/Insert name: human miR-125b-1
  Species: H. sapiens (human)
  Entrez Gene: MIR125B1 (a.k.a. MIRN125B1, mir-125b-1)
Terms and licenses: Academic/Nonprofit Terms; Industry Terms: Not Available to Industry
How to cite: pMIG-miR-125b-1 was a gift from David Baltimore (Addgene plasmid # 58988)
