[The description below was written by a language model from this plasmid's Addgene catalogue record.]
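Description:
pMIG-miR-125b-1 is a retroviral mammalian expression plasmid built on the MIG backbone, an MSCV (murine stem cell virus)-based vector. It is propagated in E. coli under ampicillin selection; the record lists the copy number as unknown and includes no feature table, so the bacterial origin of replication and the exact arrangement of elements cannot be confirmed from the information given.

The insert is human miR-125b-1 (the MIR125B1 locus), and the stated purpose is co-expression of this microRNA together with GFP. In MSCV-type vectors, the cargo lies between the viral long terminal repeats, with the 5' LTR typically serving as the promoter and a packaging signal allowing the transcript to be encapsidated when the plasmid is introduced into a packaging cell line. The resulting virus integrates the cassette into dividing target cells for stable expression. The record does not spell out how GFP and the microRNA are linked, nor where the miRNA sequence sits relative to the reporter or how much flanking genomic sequence it carries. GFP serves as a fluorescent marker, so transduced cells that also overexpress miR-125b can be identified, tracked or sorted.

The associated publication concerns how miR-125b represses IRF4 to drive myeloid and B-cell leukemias. This fits use of the construct for enforced miR-125b expression in haematopoietic cells, to study its oncogenic effects and targets.
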