>Addgene plasmid #58988 | pMIG-miR-125b-1 | addgene partial sequence | sequence record 94288 | EGFP-N 5'-CGTCGCCGTCCAGCTCGACCAG-3'
AAGGAAAACCACGGTCCCCGTGGTTCGGGGGGCCTAGACGTTTTTTTAACCTCGACTAAACACATGTAAA
GCATGTGCACCGAGGCCCCAGATCAGATCCCATACAATGGGGTACCTTCTGGGCATCCTTCAGCCCCTTG
TTGAATACGCTTGAGGAGAGCCATTTGACTCTTTCCACAACTATCCAACTCACAACGTGGCACTGGGGTT
GTGCCGCCTTTGCAGGTGTATCTTATACACGTGGCTTTTGGCCGCAGAGGCACCTGTCGCCAGGTGGGGG
GTTCCGCTGCCTGCAAAGGGTCGCTACAGACGTTGTTTGTCTTCAAGAAGCTTCCAGAGGAACTGCTTCC
TTCACGACATTCAACAGACCTTGCATTCCTTTGGCGAGAGGGGAAAGACCCCTAGGAATGCTCGTCAAGA
AGACAGGGCCAGGTTTCCGGGCCCTCACATTGCCAAAAGACGGCAATATGGTGGAAAATAACATATAGAC
AAACGCACACCGGCCTTATTCCAAGCGGCTTCGGCCAGTAACGTTAGGGGGGGGGGA
