>Addgene plasmid #58988 | pMIG-miR-125b-1 | addgene partial sequence | sequence record 100385 | pLXSN5 5'-CCCTTGAACCTCCTCGTTCGACC-3'
GCCCTCACTCCTTCTCTAGGCGCCGGAATTAGATCTCTCGAGGTTAACGAATTCCGCCCCCCCCCCCCCC
CCCC
