>Addgene plasmid #58988 | pMIG-miR-125b-1 | addgene partial sequence | sequence record 100386 | pCDH-rev 5'-GCATTCCTTTGGCGAGAG-3'
TCGTCAGAGACAGGGCCAGGTTTCCGGGCCCTCACATTGCCAAAAGACGGCAATATGGTGGAAAATAACA
TATAGACAAACGCACACCGGCCTTATTCCAAGCGGCTTCGGCCAGTAACGTTAGGGGGGGGGGAGGGAGA
GGGGGGGGGGGGGGGGGGGGGG
